>Addgene plasmid #233194 | pMXs-LIN (with mNgn2x3HA) | addgene full sequence | sequence record 465022 | Addgene NGS Result
TCGGCGACACAGTGTGGGTCCGCCGACACCAGACTAAGAACCTAGAACCTCGCTGGAAAGGACCTTACAC
AGTCCTGCTGACCACCCCCACCGCCCTCAAAGTAGACGGCATCGCAGCTTGGATACACGCCGCCCACGTG
AAGGCTGCCGACCCCGGGGGTGGACCATCCTCTAGACTGCCGGATCTAGCTAGTTAATCGACGGTATCGA
TAAGCTATCAAACAAGTTTGTACAAAAAAGCAGGCTCCACCATGGGAACCAATTCAGTCGACTGGATCCG
GTACTACTGCCACCATGCTGCTAGAAGCAGAACTCGATTGCCACCGAGAGAGGCCCGGTGCCCCTGGAGC
TTCTGCCCTCTGTACCTTCAGCAGGACTCCAGAGATCCCGATGTGTGCAGGCTGTGACCAGCACATCTTG
GACCGTTTCATCCTTAAGGCTCTGGACCGACATTGGCACAGCAAGTGTCTCAAGTGCAGTGACTGCCACG
TCCCTCTGGCTGAGCGCTGCTTCAGCCGCGGGGAGAGCGTCTACTGCAAAGACGACTTCTTTAAGCGCTT
CGGGACCAAGTGCGCCGCATGCCAGCTGGGCATCCCGCCCACGCAGGTGGTGCGCCGCGCCCAGGACTTC
GTGTACCACCTGCATTGCTTCGCCTGCGTGGTCTGCAAGCGGCAGCTGGCCACGGGCGACGAGTTCTACC
TCATGGAAGACAGCCGGCTGGTGTGCAAGGCGGACTACGAAACAGCCAAGCAGCGAGAAGCCGAGGCCAC
AGCCAAGCGGCCGCGCACCACCATCACCGCCAAGCAGCTGGAGACGCTGAAGAGCGCCTACAACACTTCG
CCCAAGCCGGCGCGCCACGTGCGCGAGCAGCTCTCCTCCGAGACTGGCCTGGACATGCGAGTGGTGCAGG
TGTGGTTCCAGAATCGCCGGGCTAAGGAAAAGAGACTGAAGAAAGACGCTGGCCGGCAGCGCTGGGGACA
GTATTTCCGCAATATGAAGCGCTCCCGCGGCAGTTCCAAGTCCGACAAGGACAGCATCCAGGAGGGACAA
GACAGCGACGCCGAAGTCTCCTTCACTGATGAGCCGTCCATGGCTGACATGGGGCCTGCTAATGGCCTGT
ACAGCAGCCTGGGAGAGCCTGCCCCTGCGTTGGGCCGGCCCGTAGGAGGCCTGGGCAGCTTTACCCTGGA
TCACGGAGGCTTGACGGGTCCAGAGCAGTACCGAGAGCTACGCCCAGGCAGCCCCTATGGCATCCCCCCA
TCTCCTGCAGCCCCCCAGAGCCTTCCTGGCCCCCAGCCTCTCCTCTCCAGCCTGGTATACCCAGACACCA
ACTTGAGCCTTGTCCCTTCAGGGCCCCCAGGTGGACCCCCACCCATGAGGGTGCTGGCTGGAAATGGGCC
CAGCTCCGACCTGTCCACAGAGAGCAGTTCTGGCTACCCAGACTTTCCTGCTAGCCCTGCTTCCTGGCTG
GATGAAGTAGACCATGCTCAGTTCGGAAGCGGAGCTACTAACTTCAGCCTGCTGAAGCAGGCTGGAGACG
TGGAGGAGAACCCTGGACCTATGGGAGACATGGGCGATCCACCAAAAAAAAAACGTCTGATTTCCCTGTG
TGTTGGTTGCGGCAATCAAATTCACGACCAGTATATTCTGAGGGTTTCTCCGGATTTGGAGTGGCATGCA
GCATGTTTGAAATGTGCGGAGTGTAATCAGTATTTGGACGAAAGCTGTACGTGCTTTGTTAGGGATGGGA
AAACCTACTGTAAAAGAGATTATATCAGGTTGTACGGGATCAAATGCGCCAAGTGCAGCATAGGCTTCAG
CAAGAACGACTTCGTGATGCGCGCCCGCTCTAAGGTGTACCACATCGAGTGTTTCCGCTGTGTAGCCTGC
AGCCGACAGCTCATCCCGGGAGACGAATTCGCCCTGCGGGAGGATGGGCTTTTCTGCCGTGCAGACCACG
ATGTGGTGGAGAGAGCCAGCCTGGGAGCTGGAGATCCTCTCAGTCCCTTGCATCCAGCGCGGCCTCTGCA
AATGGCAGCCGAACCCATCTCGGCTAGGCAGCCAGCTCTGCGGCCGCACGTCCACAAGCAGCCGGAGAAG
ACCACCCGAGTGCGGACTGTGCTCAACGAGAAGCAGCTGCACACCTTGCGGACCTGCTATGCCGCCAACC
CTCGGCCAGATGCGCTCATGAAGGAGCAACTAGTGGAGATGACGGGCCTCAGTCCCAGAGTCATCCGAGT
GTGGTTTCAAAACAAGCGGTGCAAGGACAAGAAACGCAGCATCATGATGAAGCAGCTCCAGCAGCAGCAA
CCCAACGACAAAACTAATATCCAGGGGATGACAGGAACTCCCATGGTGGCTGCTAGTCCGGAGAGACATG
ATGGTGGTTTACAGGCTAACCCAGTAGAGGTGCAAAGTTACCAGCCGCCCTGGAAAGTACTGAGTGACTT
CGCCTTGCAAAGCGACATAGATCAGCCTGCTTTTCAGCAACTGGTCAATTTTTCAGAAGGAGGACCAGGC
TCTAATTCTACTGGCAGTGAAGTAGCATCGATGTCCTCGCAGCTCCCAGATACACCCAACAGCATGGTAG
CCAGTCCTATTGAGGCAGGCAGTGGTGAGGGCAGAGGAAGTCTGCTAACATGCGGTGACGTCGAGGAGAA
TCCTGGCCCAATGTTCGTCAAATCTGAGACTCTGGAGTTGAAGGAGGAAGAGGAGGTACTGATGCTGCTG
GGCTCGGCTTCCCCGGCCTCGGCGACCCTGACCCCGATGTCCTCCAGCGCGGACGAGGAGGAGGACGAGG
AGCTGCGCCGGCCGGGCTCCGCGCGTGGGCAGCGTGGAGCGGAAGCCGGGCAGGGGGTGCAGGGCAGTCC
GGCGTCGGGTGCCGGGGGTTGCCGGCCAGGGCGGCTGCTGGGCCTGATGCACGAGTGCAAGCGTCGCCCG
TCGCGCTCACGGGCCGTCTCCCGAGGTGCCAAGACGGCGGAGACGGTGCAGCGCATCAAGAAGACCCGCA
GGCTCAAGGCCAACAACCGCGAGCGCAACCGCATGCACAACCTAAACGCCGCGCTGGACGCGCTGCGCGA
GGTGCTGCCCACCTTCCCCGAGGATGCCAAGCTCACGAAGATCGAGACGCTGCGCTTCGCCCACAATTAC
ATCTGGGCGCTCACCGAGACTCTGCGCCTGGCGGACCACTGCGCCGGCGCCGGTGGCCTCCAGGGGGCGC
TCTTCACGGAGGCGGTGCTCCTGAGCCCGGGAGCTGCGCTCGGCGCCAGCGGGGACAGCCCTTCTCCACC
TTCCTCCTGGAGCTGCACCAACAGCCCGGCGTCATCCTCCAACTCCACGTCCCCATACAGCTGCACTTTA
TCGCCCGCTAGCCCCGGGTCAGACGTGGACTACTGGCAGCCCCCACCTCCGGAGAAGCATCGTTATGCGC
CTCACCTGCCCCTCGCCAGGGACTGTATCGGGTCTGGCTCCGGATCAAGTGGTGGCAGCGGATCAGGATA
TCCATACGATGTACCAGACTATGCGGGATCGGGTTACCCCTACGACGTCCCCGACTACGCCGGCTCCGGC
TACCCCTACGACGTCCCTGATTATGCTTAGCGCTGATATCTAGACCCAGCTTTCTTGTACAAAGTGGTTC
GATAGCTTATCGATAATCAACCTCTGGATTACAAAATTTGTGAAAGATTGACTGGTATTCTTAACTATGT
TGCTCCTTTTACGCTATGTGGATACGCTGCTTTAATGCCTTTGTATCATGCTATTGCTTCCCGTATGGCT
TTCATTTTCTCCTCCTTGTATAAATCCTGGTTGCTGTCTCTTTATGAGGAGTTGTGGCCCGTTGTCAGGC
AACGTGGCGTGGTGTGCACTGTGTTTGCTGACGCAACCCCCACTGGTTGGGGCATTGCCACCACCTGTCA
GCTCCTTTCCGGGACTTTCGCTTTCCCCCTCCCTATTGCCACGGCGGAACTCATCGCCGCCTGCCTTGCC
CGCTGCTGGACAGGGGCTCGGCTGTTGGGCACTGACAATTCCGTGGTGTTGTCGGGGAAATCATCGTCCT
TTCCTTGGCTGCTCGCCTGTGTTGCCACCTGGATTCTGCGCGGGACGTCCTTCTGCTACGTCCCTTCGGC
CCTCAATCCAGCGGACCTTCCTTCCCGCGGCCTGCTGCCGGCTCTGCGGCCTCTTCCGCGTCTTCGCCTT
CGCCCTCAGACGAGTCGGATCTCCCTTTGGGCCGCCTCCCCGCATCGATACCGTCGACGATAAAATAAAA
GATTTTATTTAGTCTCCAGAAAAAGGGGGGAATGAAAGACCCCACCTGTAGGTTTGGCAAGCTAGCTTAA
GTAACGCCATTTTGCAAGGCATGGAAAAATACATAACTGAGAATAGAGAAGTTCAGATCAAGGTCAGGAA
CAGATGGAACAGCTGAATATGGGCCAAACAGGATATCTGTGGTAAGCAGTTCCTGCCCCGGCTCAGGGCC
AAGAACAGATGGAACAGCTGAATATGGGCCAAACAGGATATCTGTGGTAAGCAGTTCCTGCCCCGGCTCA
GGGCCAAGAACAGATGGTCCCCAGATGCGGTCCAGCCCTCAGCAGTTTCTAGAGAACCATCAGATGTTTC
CAGGGTGCCCCAAGGACCTGAAATGACCCTGTGCCTTATTTGAACTAACCAATCAGTTCGCTTCTCGCTT
CTGTTCGCGCGCTTCTGCTCCCCGAGCTCAATAAAAGAGCCCACAACCCCTCACTCGGCGCGCCAGTCCT
CCGATTGACTGAGTCGCCCGGGTACCCGTGTATCCAATAAACCCTCTTGCAGTTGCATCCGACTTGTGGT
CTCGCTGTTCCTTGGGAGGGTCTCCTCTGAGTGATTGACTACCCGTCAGCGGGGGTCTTTCACATGCAGC
ATGTATCAAAATTAATTTGGTTTTTTTTCTTAAGTATTTACATTAAATGGCCATAGTTGCATTAATGAAT
CGGCCAACGCGCGGGGAGAGGCGGTTTGCGTATTGGGCGCTCTTCCGCTTCCTCGCTCACTGACTCGCTG
CGCTCGGTCGTTCGGCTGCGGCGAGCGGTATCAGCTCACTCAAAGGCGGTAATACGGTTATCCACAGAAT
CAGGGGATAACGCAGGAAAGAACATGTGAGCAAAAGGCCAGCAAAAGGCCAGGAACCGTAAAAAGGCCGC
GTTGCTGGCGTTTTTCCATAGGCTCCGCCCCCCTGACGAGCATCACAAAAATCGACGCTCAAGTCAGAGG
TGGCGAAACCCGACAGGACTATAAAGATACCAGGCGTTTCCCCCTGGAAGCTCCCTCGTGCGCTCTCCTG
TTCCGACCCTGCCGCTTACCGGATACCTGTCCGCCTTTCTCCCTTCGGGAAGCGTGGCGCTTTCTCATAG
CTCACGCTGTAGGTATCTCAGTTCGGTGTAGGTCGTTCGCTCCAAGCTGGGCTGTGTGCACGAACCCCCC
GTTCAGCCCGACCGCTGCGCCTTATCCGGTAACTATCGTCTTGAGTCCAACCCGGTAAGACACGACTTAT
CGCCACTGGCAGCAGCCACTGGTAACAGGATTAGCAGAGCGAGGTATGTAGGCGGTGCTACAGAGTTCTT
GAAGTGGTGGCCTAACTACGGCTACACTAGAAGAACAGTATTTGGTATCTGCGCTCTGCTGAAGCCAGTT
ACCTTCGGAAAAAGAGTTGGTAGCTCTTGATCCGGCAAACAAACCACCGCTGGTAGCGGTGGTTTTTTTG
TTTGCAAGCAGCAGATTACGCGCAGAAAAAAAGGATCTCAAGAAGATCCTTTGATCTTTTCTACGGGGTC
TGACGCTCAGTGGAACGAAAACTCACGTTAAGGGATTTTGGTCATGAGATTATCAAAAAGGATCTTCACC
TAGATCCTTTTGCGGCCGGCCGCAAATCAATCTAAAGTATATATGAGTAAACTTGGTCTGACAGTTACCA
ATGCTTAATCAGTGAGGCACCTATCTCAGCGATCTGTCTATTTCGTTCATCCATAGTTGCCTGACTCCCC
GTCGTGTAGATAACTACGATACGGGAGGGCTTACCATCTGGCCCCAGTGCTGCAATGATACCGCGAGACC
CACGCTCACCGGCTCCAGATTTATCAGCAATAAACCAGCCAGCCGGAAGGGCCGAGCGCAGAAGTGGTCC
TGCAACTTTATCCGCCTCCATCCAGTCTATTAATTGTTGCCGGGAAGCTAGAGTAAGTAGTTCGCCAGTT
AATAGTTTGCGCAACGTTGTTGCCATTGCTACAGGCATCGTGGTGTCACGCTCGTCGTTTGGTATGGCTT
CATTCAGCTCCGGTTCCCAACGATCAAGGCGAGTTACATGATCCCCCATGTTGTGCAAAAAAGCGGTTAG
CTCCTTCGGTCCTCCGATCGTTGTCAGAAGTAAGTTGGCCGCAGTGTTATCACTCATGGTTATGGCAGCA
CTGCATAATTCTCTTACTGTCATGCCATCCGTAAGATGCTTTTCTGTGACTGGTGAGTACTCAACCAAGT
CATTCTGAGAATAGTGTATGCGGCGACCGAGTTGCTCTTGCCCGGCGTCAATACGGGATAATACCGCGCC
ACATAGCAGAACTTTAAAAGTGCTCATCATTGGAAAACGTTCTTCGGGGCGAAAACTCTCAAGGATCTTA
CCGCTGTTGAGATCCAGTTCGATGTAACCCACTCGTGCACCCAACTGATCTTCAGCATCTTTTACTTTCA
CCAGCGTTTCTGGGTGAGCAAAAACAGGAAGGCAAAATGCCGCAAAAAAGGGAATAAGGGCGACACGGAA
ATGTTGAATACTCATACTCTTCCTTTTTCAATATTATTGAAGCATTTATCAGGGTTATTGTCTCATGAGC
GGATACATATTTGAATGTATTTAGAAAAATAAACAAATAGGGGTTCCGCGCACATTTCCCCGAAAAGTGC
CACCTGCATAATGAAAGACCCCACCTGTAGGTTTGGCAAGCTAGCTTAAGTAACGCCATTTTGCAAGGCA
TGGAAAAATACATAACTGAGAATAGAAAAGTTCAGATCAAGGTCAGGAACAGATGGAACAGCTGAATATG
GGCCAAACAGGATATCTGTGGTAAGCAGTTCCTGCCCCGGCTCAGGGCCAAGAACAGATGGAACAGCTGA
ATATGGGCCAAACAGGATATCTGTGGTAAGCAGTTCCTGCCCCGGCTCAGGGCCAAGAACAGATGGTCCC
CAGATGCGGTCCAGCCCTCAGCAGTTTCTAGAGAACCATCAGATGTTTCCAGGGTGCCCCAAGGACCTGA
AATGACCCTGTGCCTTATTTGAACTAACCAATCAGTTCGCTTCTCGCTTCTGTTCGCGCGCTTCTGCTCC
CCGAGCTCAATAAAAGAGCCCACAACCCCTCACTCGGCGCGCCAGTCCTCCGATTGACTGAGTCGCCCGG
GTACCCGTGTATCCAATAAACCCTCTTGCAGTTGCATCCGACTTGTGGTCTCGCTGTTCCTTGGGAGGGT
CTCCTCTGAGTGATTGACTACCCGTCAGCGGGGGTCTTTCATTTGGGGGCTCGTCCGGGATCGGGAGACC
CCTGCCCAGGGACCACCGACCCACCACCGGGAGGTAAGCTGGCCAGCAACTTATCTGTGTCTGTCCGATT
GTCTAGTGTCTATGACTGATTTTATGCGCCTGCGTCGGTACTAGTTAGCTAACTAGCTCTGTATCTGGCG
GACCCGTGGTGGAACTGACGAGTTCGGAACACCCGGCCGCAACCCTGGGAGACGTCCCAGGGACTTCGGG
GGCCGTTTTTGTGGCCCGACCTGAGTCCAAAAATCCCGATCGTTTTGGACTCTTTGGTGCACCCCCCTAA
TAGGAGGGATATGTGGTTCTGGTAGGAGACGAGAACCTAAAACAGTTCCCGCCTCCGTCTGAATTTTTGC
TTTCGGTTTGGGACCGAAGCCGCGCCGCGCGTCTTGTCTGCTGCAGCATCGTTCTGTGTTGTCTCTGTCT
GACTGTGTTTCTGTATTTGTCTGAAAATTAGGGCCAGACTGTTACCACTCCCTTAAGTTTGACCTTAGGT
CACTGGAAAGATGTCGAGCGGATCGCTCACAACCAGTCGGTAGATGTCAAGAAGAGACGTTGGGTTACCT
TCTGCTCTGCAGAATGGCCAACCTTTAACGTCGGATGGCCGCGAGACGGCACCTTTAACCGAGACCTCAT
CACCCAGGTTAAGATCAAGGTCTTTTCACCTGGCCCGCATGGACACCCAGACCAGGTCCCCTACATCGTG
ACCTGGGAAGCCTTGGCTTTTGACCCCCCTCCCTGGGTCAAGCCCTTTGTACACCCTAAGCCTCCGCCTC
CTCTTCCTCCATCCGCCCCGTCTCTCCCCCTTGAACCTCCTCGTTCGACCCCGCCTCGATCCTCCCTTTA
TCCAGCCCTCACTCCTTCTCTAGGCGCCCCCATATGGCCATATGAGATCTTATATGGGGCACCCCCGCCC
CTTGTAAACTTCCCTGACCCTGACATGACAAGAGTTACTAACAGCCCCTCTCTCCAAGCTCACTTACAGG
CTCTCTACTTAGTCCAGCACGAAGTCTGGAGACCTCTGGCGGCAGCCTACCAAGAACAACTGGACCGACC
GGTGGTACCTCACCCTTACCGAG
Features (pLannotate 1.2.2; 17 found; start..end, strand, type, name):
    198..216     -  misc_feature   MCS (fragment): pBluescript multiple cloning site
    222..246     +  protein_bind   attB1: mutant version of attB; recombination site for the Gateway® BP reaction BP Clonase™
    295..1494    +  CDS            Lhx3: LHX3_MOUSE - Also known as Lim-3, Lim3, Plim. Experimental evidence at protein level: Swiss-Prot protein existence level 1. Required for the establishment of the specialized cells of the pituitary gland and the nervous system (By similarity). Involved in the development of interneurons and motor neurons in cooperation with LDB1 and ISL1. Acts as a transcriptional activator. Binds to and activates the promoter of the alpha-glycoprotein gene, and synergistically enhances transcription from the prolactin promoter in cooperation with Pou1f1/Pit-1. From Mus musculus (Mouse).
   1561..2607    +  CDS            ISL1: ISL1_HUMAN - Experimental evidence at protein level: Swiss-Prot protein existence level 1. DNA-binding transcriptional activator. Recognizes and binds to the consensus octamer binding site 5'-ATAATTAA-3' in promoter of target genes. Plays a fundamental role in the gene regulatory network essential for retinal ganglion cell (RGC) differentiation. Cooperates with the transcription factor POU4F2 to achieve maximal levels of expression of RGC target genes and RGC fate specification in the developing retina. Involved in the specification of motor neurons in cooperation with LHX3 and LDB1. Binds to
   2671..3459    +  CDS            Neurog2: NGN2_MOUSE - Also known as Ath4a, Atoh4, Ngn2. Experimental evidence at protein level: Swiss-Prot protein existence level 1. Transcriptional regulator. Involved in neuronal differentiation. Activates transcription by binding to the E box (5'- CANNTG-3'). From Mus musculus (Mouse).
   3614..3638    -  protein_bind   attB2: mutant version of attB; recombination site for the Gateway® BP reaction BP Clonase™
   3655..4243    +  misc_feature   WPRE: woodchuck hepatitis virus posttranscriptional regulatory element
   4301..4892    +  LTR            LTR: long terminal repeat from Moloney murine leukemia virus
   4958..5010    -  CDS            lacI (fragment): lac repressor; lacI; The lac repressor binds to the lac operator to inhibit transcription in E. coli. This inhibition can be relieved by adding lactose or isopropyl-β-D-thiogalactopyranoside (IPTG).
   5193..5781    -  rep_origin     ori: high-copy-number ColE1/pMB1/pBR322/pUC origin of replication
   5945..6805    -  CDS            AmpR: β-lactamase; bla; confers resistance to ampicillin, carbenicillin, and related antibiotics
   6806..6910    -  promoter       AmpR promoter: bla
   6940..7533    +  LTR            LTR: long terminal repeat from Moloney murine leukemia virus
   7596..7795    +  misc_feature   MMLV Ψ: packaging signal of Moloney murine leukemia virus (MMLV)
   7847..7935    +  misc_feature   MESV Ψ (fragment): packaging signal of murine embryonic stem cell virus
   8012..8428    +  CDS            gag (truncated): truncated Moloney murine leukemia virus (MMLV) gag gene lacking the start codon
   8438..179     +  misc_feature   pol region (across the origin): Moloney murine leukemia virus (MMLV) pol region containing the splice acceptor site
