[The description below was written by a language model from this plasmid's Addgene catalogue record and pLannotate feature annotations shown in this document.]
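Description:
pMXs-LIN (with mNgn2x3HA) is a Moloney murine leukemia virus-based gammaretroviral expression vector built on the Gateway-adapted pMXs-gw backbone and used to deliver a three-factor motor neuron reprogramming cassette to mammalian cells. It is propagated in E. coli through a high-copy ColE1/pUC-type origin with ampicillin selection from the β-lactamase gene and its promoter. No mammalian selection marker or fluorescent reporter appears in the record.

The proviral region is bounded by two MMLV long terminal repeats. Downstream of the 5′ LTR lie the MMLV packaging signal (with a fragment annotated as MESV Ψ), a truncated gag lacking its start codon, and a pol segment containing the splice acceptor. Together these elements allow the transcript to be encapsidated when the plasmid is introduced into packaging cells that supply the viral proteins in trans. No separate internal promoter is annotated, so expression presumably derives from the 5′ LTR, as is usual for pMXs vectors.

The insert sits between attB1 and attB2 sites left by Gateway recombination. It is a single open reading frame encoding mouse Lhx3, Isl1 and Neurog2 (Ngn2) in that order, joined by P2A and T2A self-cleaving peptides so that one transcript yields three separate transcription factors. Ngn2 carries a C-terminal 3xHA epitope tag for detection. The automated annotation matches Isl1 to the human protein entry, whereas the catalogue lists the insert as mouse. A WPRE follows the cassette, upstream of the 3′ LTR, to enhance transcript stability and expression. The construct is intended for direct conversion of cells into motor neurons using a compact single-virus transcription factor cassette.
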