Addgene plasmid #233194: pMXs-LIN (with mNgn2x3HA)
Purpose: Retroviral expression of Lhx3, Isl1, and Ngn2x3HA for motor neuron reprogramming
Depositing lab: Kate Galloway. Depositing organization: Massachusetts Institute of Technology. Publication: Compact transcription factor cassettes generate functional, engraftable motor neurons by direct conversion. Wang NB, Adewumi HO, Lende-Dorn BA, Beitz AM, O'Shea TM, Galloway KE. Cell Syst. 2025 Mar 10:101206. doi: 10.1016/j.cels.2025.101206. PubMed 40086435.
Backbone
  Vector backbone: pMXs-gw
  Vector type: Mammalian Expression, Retroviral
Growth in bacteria
  Bacterial resistance: Ampicillin, 100 μg/mL
  Growth temperature: 30°C
  Growth strain: NEB Stable
  Copy number: High Copy
Gene/Insert
  Gene/Insert name: mLhx3-P2A-Isl1-T2A-mNgn2x3HA
  Species: M. musculus (mouse)
  Entrez Gene: Neurog2 (a.k.a. Atoh4, Math4A, bHLHa8, ngn-2, ngn2); Isl1; Lhx3 (a.k.a. Lim3, P-LIM, mLIM3, mLim-3)
  Tag / fusion protein: x3HA (C terminal on insert)
  Cloning method: Gateway Cloning
Terms and licenses: Academic/Nonprofit Terms; Industry Terms: Not Available to Industry
How to cite: pMXs-LIN (with mNgn2x3HA) was a gift from Kate Galloway (Addgene plasmid # 233194 ; http://n2t.net/addgene:233194 ; RRID:Addgene_233194)
